Addgene plasmid #41628: pcDNA TMEM 138-flag
Depositing lab: Joseph Gleeson. Depositing organization: University of California, San Diego (UCSD). Publication: Evolutionarily assembled cis-regulatory module at a human ciliopathy locus. Lee JH, Silhavy JL, Lee JE, Al-Gazali L, Thomas S, Davis EE, Bielas SL, Hill KJ, Iannicelli M, Brancati F, Gabriel SB, Russ C, Logan CV, Sharif SM, Bennett CP, Abe M, Hildebrandt F, Diplas BH, Attie-Bitach T, Katsanis N, Rajab A, Koul R, Sztriha L, Waters ER, Ferro-Novick S, Woods CG, Johnson CA, Valente EM, Zaki MS, Gleeson JG. Science. 2012 Feb 24;335(6071):966-9. Epub 2012 Jan 26. 10.1126/science.1213506 PubMed 22282472.
Backbone
  Vector backbone: pcDNA3.1
  Backbone manufacturer: Invitrogen
  Backbone size w/o insert (bp): 5428
  Vector type: Mammalian Expression
  Selectable markers: Neomycin (select with G418)
Growth in bacteria
  Bacterial resistance: Ampicillin, 100 μg/mL
  Growth temperature: 37°C
  Growth strain: DH5alpha
  Copy number: High Copy
Gene/Insert
  Gene/Insert name: Transmembrane Protein 138
  Species: H. sapiens (human)
  Entrez Gene: TMEM138 (a.k.a. HSPC196)
  Promoter: CMV
  Tag / fusion protein: Flag (C terminal on insert)
  Cloning method: Unknown
  Sequencing primers: 5′ CMV-F; 3′ BGH-rev
Terms and licenses: Academic/Nonprofit Terms; Industry Terms: Not Available to Industry
How to cite: pcDNA TMEM 138-flag was a gift from Joseph Gleeson (Addgene plasmid # 41628 ; http://n2t.net/addgene:41628 ; RRID:Addgene_41628)
