[The description below was written by a language model from this plasmid's Addgene catalogue record.]
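Description:
pcDNA TMEM 138-flag is a mammalian expression plasmid built on the commercial pcDNA3.1 backbone (about 5.4 kb without insert) and carrying the human TMEM138 gene, which encodes transmembrane protein 138 (also known as HSPC196). It is propagated in E. coli as a high-copy plasmid under ampicillin selection. The backbone also provides a neomycin resistance marker, so transfected mammalian cells can be selected with G418 to enrich for expressing cells or to derive stable lines.

The TMEM138 coding sequence is driven by the CMV promoter, a strong constitutive viral promoter that gives high-level expression in most commonly used mammalian cell lines. A Flag epitope is fused to the C terminus of the protein, allowing the product to be detected or purified with anti-Flag antibodies by western blotting, immunofluorescence or immunoprecipitation, without the need for a TMEM138-specific antibody. The listed sequencing primers (a CMV forward and a BGH reverse primer) are consistent with the insert sitting between the CMV promoter and the bovine growth hormone polyadenylation region that is standard in pcDNA3.1, although the record gives no feature table. The cloning method is recorded as unknown, and the insert size is not stated.

The plasmid is associated with a study of a cis-regulatory module at a human ciliopathy locus, which suggests its use for expressing tagged TMEM138 in cultured cells to examine the protein's localization, interactions or function in that context. The record itself does not detail specific experiments.
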