>Addgene plasmid #41628 | pcDNA TMEM 138-flag | addgene partial sequence | sequence record 60881 | BGH_rev
GCGGCCGCCACTGTGCTGGATATCTGCAGAATTCGCCCTTTGTGGCTTCTATCAGGAAGGAAAAGTATCC
ATCAGTGTGACAAGAGGTCATTTGTCATCGTCATCCTTGTAGTCCCTTCGAACTTGCATGAACTCCTTGC
GCAGCCACAAAGAGTCCTGGTAGAAGTGAGGATCGCCTAGTCTTACGGCTGTCCGTTTATAGAAGTAGCA
GTACAACACTGCTGCTAGTCTCTGGAATACAAACAGCATTTGAAGTCCATCTGTCCATATGAAGCTGTTG
GAGTTTTTCCAGCGTAAGTTCATGACCCAGACATGAAGGGAGATGCTGAGGGCAAAGTACACAGCTGTCA
GGATGATGGTCCCTTTGAACTTATGGAATAGGAGGTTGACCAGGCCAGCCTGGAAGACGAAGGTGTTGAA
GAACATGAGGAAAATGATGATGATGTTGAAGAGGACTGCAATATCCTGGATGATGAAGAGCACAAGCTGG
ATGACAGGAGTCTTTTGGAGCAGTTCTGAGAAGGAATTGACAAAGAGGTCATAGGACAGCAGCAGGAACT
GCAGAGAGAGCACCAGGCTGTAGTTACTGGTCTGGAGCATCTTCCTTCTGTTTTCTCGGGCCCCCAAGGG
CACATCCCACAGTTCCCAGAAAACCGCTCCTGGCTGTCTCCCTACCACTGAGGGAGAGGCTTCTAGTTCC
TTTGAATGAGAGCTGTTTCCCTTGCTCTAAGGCAAGCACCTCCAAACTCCAACGTCGGTTGTCAAGGGCG
AATTCCACCACACTGGACTAGTGGATCCGAGCTCGGTACCAAGCTT
